>Addgene plasmid #160789 | pLKO.1P POLA1_1 | addgene full sequence | sequence record 315728 | Addgene NGS Result
GAGGGCCTATTTCCCATGATTCCTTCATATTTGCATATACGATACAAGGCTGTTAGAGAGATAATTGGAA
TTAATTTGACTGTAAACACAAAGATATTAGTACAAAATACGTGACGTAGAAAGTAATAATTTCTTGGGTA
GTTTGCAGTTTTAAAATTATGTTTTAAAATGGACTATCATATGCTTACCGTAACTTGAAAGTATTTCGAT
TTCTTGGCTTTATATATCTTGTGGAAAGGACGAAACACCGGGCTGGTGAGAAGTATAAATATCTCGAGAT
ATTTATACTTCTCACCAGCTTTTTGAATTCTCGACCTCGAGACAAATGGCAGTATTCATCCACAATTTTA
AAAGAAAAGGGGGGATTGGGGGGTACAGTGCAGGGGAAAGAATAGTAGACATAATAGCAACAGACATACA
AACTAAAGAATTACAAAAACAAATTACAAAAATTCAAAATTTTCGGGTTTATTACAGGGACAGCAGAGAT
CCACTTTGGCCGCGGCTCGAGGGGGTTGGGGTTGCGCCTTTTCCAAGGCAGCCCTGGGTTTGCGCAGGGA
CGCGGCTGCTCTGGGCGTGGTTCCGGGAAACGCAGCGGCGCCGACCCTGGGTCTCGCACATTCTTCACGT
CCGTTCGCAGCGTCACCCGGATCTTCGCCGCTACCCTTGTGGGCCCCCCGGCGACGCTTCCTGCTCCGCC
CCTAAGTCGGGAAGGTTCCTTGCGGTTCGCGGCGTGCCGGACGTGACAAACGGAAGCCGCACGTCTCACT
AGTACCCTCGCAGACGGACAGCGCCAGGGAGCAATGGCAGCGCGCCGACCGCGATGGGCTGTGGCCAATA
GCGGCTGCTCAGCAGGGCGCGCCGAGAGCAGCGGCCGGGAAGGGGCGGTGCGGGAGGCGGGGTGTGGGGC
GGTAGTGTGGGCCCTGTTCCTGCCCGCGCGGTGTTCCGCATTCTGCAAGCCTCCGGAGCGCACGTCGGCA
GTCGGCTCCCTCGTTGACCGAATCACCGACCTCTCTCCCCAGGGGGATCCACCGGAGCTTACCATGACCG
AGTACAAGCCCACGGTGCGCCTCGCCACCCGCGACGACGTCCCCAGGGCCGTACGCACCCTCGCCGCCGC
GTTCGCCGACTACCCCGCCACGCGCCACACCGTCGATCCGGACCGCCACATCGAGCGGGTCACCGAGCTG
CAAGAACTCTTCCTCACGCGCGTCGGGCTCGACATCGGCAAGGTGTGGGTCGCGGACGACGGCGCCGCGG
TGGCGGTCTGGACCACGCCGGAGAGCGTCGAAGCGGGGGCGGTGTTCGCCGAGATCGGCCCGCGCATGGC
CGAGTTGAGCGGTTCCCGGCTGGCCGCGCAGCAACAGATGGAAGGCCTCCTGGCGCCGCACCGGCCCAAG
GAGCCCGCGTGGTTCCTGGCCACCGTCGGCGTCTCGCCCGACCACCAGGGCAAGGGTCTGGGCAGCGCCG
TCGTGCTCCCCGGAGTGGAGGCGGCCGAGCGCGCCGGGGTGCCCGCCTTCCTGGAGACCTCCGCGCCCCG
CAACCTCCCCTTCTACGAGCGGCTCGGCTTCACCGTCACCGCCGACGTCGAGGTGCCCGAAGGACCGCGC
ACCTGGTGCATGACCCGCAAGCCCGGTGCCTGACGCCCGCCCCACGACCCGCAGCGCCCGACCGAAAGGA
GCGCACGACCCCATGCATCGGTACCTTTAAGACCAATGACTTACAAGGCAGCTGTAGATCTTAGCCACTT
TTTAAAAGAAAAGGGGGGACTGGAAGGGCTAATTCACTCCCAACGAAGACAAGATCTGCTTTTTGCTTGT
ACTGGGTCTCTCTGGTTAGACCAGATCTGAGCCTGGGAGCTCTCTGGCTAACTAGGGAACCCACTGCTTA
AGCCTCAATAAAGCTTGCCTTGAGTGCTTCAAGTAGTGTGTGCCCGTCTGTTGTGTGACTCTGGTAACTA
GAGATCCCTCAGACCCTTTTAGTCAGTGTGGAAAATCTCTAGCAGTAGTAGTTCATGTCATCTTATTATT
CAGTATTTATAACTTGCAAAGAAATGAATATCAGAGAGTGAGAGGAACTTGTTTATTGCAGCTTATAATG
GTTACAAATAAAGCAATAGCATCACAAATTTCACAAATAAAGCATTTTTTTCACTGCATTCTAGTTGTGG
TTTGTCCAAACTCATCAATGTATCTTATCATGTCTGGCTCTAGCTATCCCGCCCCTAACTCCGCCCATCC
CGCCCCTAACTCCGCCCAGTTCCGCCCATTCTCCGCCCCATGGCTGACTAATTTTTTTTATTTATGCAGA
GGCCGAGGCCGCCTCGGCCTCTGAGCTATTCCAGAAGTAGTGAGGAGGCTTTTTTGGAGGCCTAGGGACG
TACCCAATTCGCCCTATAGTGAGTCGTATTACGCGCGCTCACTGGCCGTCGTTTTACAACGTCGTGACTG
GGAAAACCCTGGCGTTACCCAACTTAATCGCCTTGCAGCACATCCCCCTTTCGCCAGCTGGCGTAATAGC
GAAGAGGCCCGCACCGATCGCCCTTCCCAACAGTTGCGCAGCCTGAATGGCGAATGGG
[124 nt withheld, positions 2579-2702]
C
[91 nt withheld, positions 2704-2794]
A
[49 nt withheld, positions 2796-2844]
CCTTTGACGTTGGAGTCCACGTTCTTT
[37 nt withheld, positions 2872-2908]
ACCCTATCTCGGTCTATTCTTTTGATTTATAAGGGATTTTGCCGATTTCGGCCTATTGGTTAAAAAATGA
GCTGATTTAACAAAAATTTAACGCGAATTTTAACAAAATATTAACGCTTACAATTTAGGTGGCACTTTTC
GGGGAAATGTGCGCGGAACCCCTATTTGTTTATTTTTCTAAATACATTCAAATATGTATCCGCTCATGAG
ACAATAACCCTGATAAATGCTTCAATAATATTGAAAAAGGAAGAGTATGAGTATTCAACATTTCCGTGTC
GCCCTTATTCCCTTTTTTGCGGCATTTTGCCTTCCTGTTTTTGCTCACCCAGAAACGCTGGTGAAAGTAA
AAGATGCTGAAGATCAGTTGGGTGCACGAGTGGGTTACATCGAACTGGATCTCAACAGCGGTAAGATCCT
TGAGAGTTTTCGCCCCGAAGAACGTTTTCCAATGATGAGCACTTTTAAAGTTCTGCTATGTGGCGCGGTA
TTATCCCGTATTGACGCCGGGCAAGAGCAACTCGGTCGCCGCATACACTATTCTCAGAATGACTTGGTTG
AGTACTCACCAGTCACAGAAAAGCATCTTACGGATGGCATGACAGTAAGAGAATTATGCAGTGCTGCCAT
AACCATGAGTGATAACACTGCGGCCAACTTACTTCTGACAACGATCGGAGGACCGAAGGAGCTAACCGCT
TTTTTGCACAACATGGGGGATCATGTAACTCGCCTTGATCGTTGGGAACCGGAGCTGAATGAAGCCATAC
CAAACGACGAGCGTGACACCACGATGCCTGTAGCAATGGCAACAACGTTGCGCAAACTATTAACTGGCGA
ACTACTTACTCTAGCTTCCCGGCAACAATTAATAGACTGGATGGAGGCGGATAAAGTTGCAGGACCACTT
CTGCGCTCGGCCCTTCCGGCTGGCTGGTTTATTGCTGATAAATCTGGAGCCGGTGAGCGTGGGTCTCGCG
GTATCATTGCAGCACTGGGGCCAGATGGTAAGCCCTCCCGTATCGTAGTTATCTACACGACGGGGAGTCA
GGCAACTATGGATGAACGAAATAGACAGATCGCTGAGATAGGTGCCTCACTGATTAAGCATTGGTAACTG
TCAGACCAAGTTTACTCATATATACTTTAGATTGATTTAAAACTTCATTTTTAATTTAAAAGGATCTAGG
TGAAGATCCTTTTTGATAATCTCATGACCAAAATCCCTTAACGTGAGTTTTCGTTCCACTGAGCGTCAGA
CCCCGTAGAAAAGATCAAAGGATCTTCTTGAGATCCTTTTTTTCTGCGCGTAATCTGCTGCTTGCAAACA
AAAAAACCACCGCTACCAGCGGTGGTTTGTTTGCCGGATCAAGAGCTACCAACTCTTTTTCCGAAGGTAA
CTGGCTTCAGCAGAGCGCAGATACCAAATACTGTTCTTCTAGTGTAGCCGTAGTTAGGCCACCACTTCAA
GAACTCTGTAGCACCGCCTACATACCTCGCTCTGCTAATCCTGTTACCAGTGGCTGCTGCCAGTGGCGAT
AAGTCGTGTCTTACCGGGTTGGACTCAAGACGATAGTTACCGGATAAGGCGCAGCGGTCGGGCTGAACGG
GGGGTTCGTGCACACAGCCCAGCTTGGAGCGAACGACCTACACCGAACTGAGATACCTACAGCGTGAGCT
ATGAGAAAGCGCCACGCTTCCCGAAGGGAGAAAGGCGGACAGGTATCCGGTAAGCGGCAGGGTCGGAACA
GGAGAGCGCACGAGGGAGCTTCCAGGGGGAAACGCCTGGTATCTTTATAGTCCTGTCGGGTTTCGCCACC
TCTGACTTGAGCGTCGATTTTTGTGATGCTCGTCAGGGGGGCGGAGCCTATGGAAAAACGCCAGCAACGC
GGCCTTTTTACGGTTCCTGGCCTTTTGCTGGCCTTTTGCTCACATGTTCTTTCCTGCGTTATCCCCTGAT
TCTGTGGATAACCGTATTACCGCCTTTGAGTGAGCTGATACCGCTCGCCGCAGCCGAACGACCGAGCGCA
GCGAGTCAGTGAGCGAGGAAGCGGAAGAGCGCCCAATACGCAAACCGCCTCTCCCCGCGCGTTGGCCGAT
TCATTAATGCAGCTGGCACGACAGGTTTCCCGACTGGAAAGCGGGCAGTGAGCGCAACGCAATTAATGTG
AGTTAGCTCACTCATTAGGCACCCCAGGCTTTACACTTTATGCTTCCGGCTCGTATGTTGTGTGGAATTG
TGAGCGGATAACAATTTCACACAGGAAACAGCTATGACCATGATTACGCCAAGCGCGCAATTAACCCTCA
CTAAAGGGAACAAAAGCTGGAGCTGCAAGCTTAATGTAGTCTTATGCAATACTCTTGTAGTCTTGCAACA
TGGTAACGATGAGTTAGCAACATGCCTTACAAGGAGAGAAAAAGCACCGTGCATGCCGATTGGTGGAAGT
AAGGTGGTACGATCGTGCCTTATTAGGAAGGCAACAGACGGGTCTGACATGGATTGGACGAACCACTGAA
TTGCCGCATTGCAGAGATATTGTATTTAAGTGCCTAGCTCGATACATAAACGGGTCTCTCTGGTTAGACC
AGATCTGAGCCTGGGAGCTCTCTGGCTAACTAGGGAACCCACTGCTTAAGCCTCAATAAAGCTTGCCTTG
AGTGCTTCAAGTAGTGTGTGCCCGTCTGTTGTGTGACTCTGGTAACTAGAGATCCCTCAGACCCTTTTAG
TCAGTGTGGAAAATCTCTAGCAGTGGCGCCCGAACAGGGACTTGAAAGCGAAAGGGAAACCAGAGGAGCT
CTCTCGACGCAGGACTCGGCTTGCTGAAGCGCGCACGGCAAGAGGCGAGGGGCGGCGACTGGTGAGTACG
CCAAAAATTTTGACTAGCGGAGGCTAGAAGGAGAGAGATGGGTGCGAGAGCGTCAGTATTAAGCGGGGGA
GAATTAGATCGCGATGGGAAAAAATTCGGTTAAGGCCAGGGGGAAAGAAAAAATATAAATTAAAACATAT
AGTATGGGCAAGCAGGGAGCTAGAACGATTCGCAGTTAATCCTGGCCTGTTAGAAACATCAGAAGGCTGT
AGACAAATACTGGGACAGCTACAACCATCCCTTCAGACAGGATCAGAAGAACTTAGATCATTATATAATA
CAGTAGCAACCCTCTATTGTGTGCATCAAAGGATAGAGATAAAAGACACCAAGGAAGCTTTAGACAAGAT
AGAGGAAGAGCAAAACAAAAGTAAGACCACCGCACAGCAAGCGGCCGCTGATCTTCAGACCTGGAGGAGG
AGATATGAGGGACAATTGGAGAAGTGAATTATATAAATATAAAGTAGTAAAAATTGAACCATTAGGAGTA
GCACCCACCAAGGCAAAGAGAAGAGTGGTGCAGAGAGAAAAAAGAGCAGTGGGAATAGGAGCTTTGTTCC
TTGGGTTCTTGGGAGCAGCAGGAAGCACTATGGGCGCAGCGTCAATGACGCTGACGGTACAGGCCAGACA
ATTATTGTCTGGTATAGTGCAGCAGCAGAACAATTTGCTGAGGGCTATTGAGGCGCAACAGCATCTGTTG
CAACTCACAGTCTGGGGCATCAAGCAGCTCCAGGCAAGAATCCTGGCTGTGGAAAGATACCTAAAGGATC
AACAGCTCCTGGGGATTTGGGGTTGCTCTGGAAAACTCATTTGCACCACTGCTGTGCCTTGGAATGCTAG
TTGGAGTAATAAATCTCTGGAACAGATTTGGAATCACACGACCTGGATGGAGTGGGACAGAGAAATTAAC
AATTACACAAGCTTAATACACTCCTTAATTGAAGAATCGCAAAACCAGCAAGAAAAGAATGAACAAGAAT
TATTGGAATTAGATAAATGGGCAAGTTTGTGGAATTGGTTTAACATAACAAATTGGCTGTGGTATATAAA
ATTATTCATAATGATAGTAGGAGGCTTGGTAGGTTTAAGAATAGTTTTTGCTGTACTTTCTATAGTGAAT
AGAGTTAGGCAGGGATATTCACCATTATCGTTTCAGACCCACCTCCCAACCCCGAGGGGACCCGACAGGC
CCGAAGGAATAGAAGAAGAAGGTGGAGAGAGAGACAGAGACAGATCCATTCGATTAGTGAACGGATCTCG
ACGGTATCGATCACGAGACTAGCCTCGAGCGGCCGCCCCCTTCACC
Features (pLannotate 1.2.2; 25 found; start..end, strand, type, name):
      1..241     +  promoter       U6 promoter: RNA polymerase III promoter for human U6 snRNA
    346..463     +  misc_feature   cPPT/CTS: central polypurine tract and central termination sequence of HIV-1
    512..1022    +  promoter       hPGK promoter: human phosphoglycerate kinase 1 promoter
   1044..1643    +  CDS            PuroR: puromycin N-acetyltransferase; pac from Streptomyces alboniger; confers resistance to puromycin
   1686..1769    +  CDS            nef (fragment): NEF_HV1Z2 - Experimental evidence at protein level: Swiss-Prot protein existence level 1. Extracellular Nef protein targets CD4(+) T-lymphocytes for apoptosis by interacting with CXCR4 surface receptors. From Human immunodeficiency virus type 1 group M subtype D (isolate Z2/CDC-Z34) (HIV-1).
   1771..2004    +  LTR            3' LTR (ΔU3): self-inactivating 3' long terminal repeat (LTR) from HIV-1
   2076..2197    +  polyA_signal   SV40 poly(A) signal: SV40 polyadenylation signal
   2237..2372    +  rep_origin     SV40 ori: SV40 origin of replication
   2393..2411    -  promoter       T7 promoter: promoter for bacteriophage T7 RNA polymerase
   2419..2574    +  CDS            lacZα (fragment): LacZα fragment of β-galactosidase; lacZ fragment
   2579..3007    +  rep_origin     f1 ori (sequence partly withheld): f1 bacteriophage origin of replication; arrow indicates direction of (+) strand synthesis
   3060..3164    +  promoter       AmpR promoter: bla
   3165..4025    +  CDS            AmpR: β-lactamase; bla; confers resistance to ampicillin, carbenicillin, and related antibiotics
   4196..4784    +  rep_origin     ori: high-copy-number ColE1/pMB1/pBR322/pUC origin of replication
   4967..5059    +  CDS            lacI (fragment): lac repressor; lacI; The lac repressor binds to the lac operator to inhibit transcription in E. coli. This inhibition can be relieved by adding lactose or isopropyl-β-D-thiogalactopyranoside (IPTG).
   5072..5093    +  protein_bind   CAP binding site: CAP binding activates transcription in the presence of cAMP. E. coli catabolite activator protein
   5108..5138    +  promoter       lac promoter: promoter for the E. coli lac operon
   5146..5162    +  protein_bind   lac operator: The lac repressor binds to the lac operator to inhibit transcription in E. coli. This inhibition can be relieved by adding lactose or isopropyl-β-D-thiogalactopyranoside (IPTG). lac repressor encoded by lacI
   5207..5225    +  promoter       T3 promoter: promoter for bacteriophage T3 RNA polymerase
   5253..5479    +  promoter       RSV promoter: Rous sarcoma virus enhancer/promoter
   5480..5660    +  LTR            5' LTR (truncated): truncated 5' long terminal repeat (LTR) from HIV-1
   5707..5832    +  misc_feature   HIV-1 Ψ: packaging signal of human immunodeficiency virus type 1
   5816..6179    +  CDS            HIV-1 gag (fragment): gag protein from human immunodeficiency virus 1; gag
   6325..6558    +  misc_feature   RRE: The Rev response element (RRE) of HIV-1 allows for Rev-dependent mRNA export from the nucleus to the cytoplasm.
   6935..7035    +  CDS            Rev (fragment): human immunodeficiency virus 1 (HIV-1) Rev protein; rev; enhances nuclear export of unspliced and incompletely spliced viral mRNAs
