[The description below was written by a language model from this plasmid's Addgene catalogue record and pLannotate feature annotations shown in this document.]
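Description:
pLKO.1P POLA1_1 is a lentiviral shRNA vector built on the pLKO.1 puro backbone from The RNAi Consortium, designed to knock down human POLA1. The hairpin (shPOLA1_1) was cloned between the AgeI and EcoRI sites immediately downstream of the human U6 promoter, an RNA polymerase III promoter suited to producing short, defined transcripts that are processed into siRNA by the cellular RNAi machinery. The feature table does not annotate the hairpin itself, but it would fall in the unannotated gap between the U6 promoter and the cPPT/CTS. A separate cassette, in which the human PGK promoter drives puromycin N-acetyltransferase, allows selection of transduced mammalian cells with puromycin.

The viral portion has a third-generation, self-inactivating layout. An RSV promoter fused to a truncated HIV-1 5' LTR drives Tat-independent production of the genomic RNA in packaging cells, followed by the Ψ packaging signal with a partial gag sequence, the Rev response element for Rev-dependent nuclear export, and the cPPT/CTS, which aids nuclear import of the viral genome. The ΔU3 3' LTR removes viral promoter activity after integration, leaving expression to the internal U6 and PGK promoters. Packaging and envelope functions must be supplied in trans. In bacteria the plasmid is maintained by a high-copy ColE1/pUC-type origin and ampicillin resistance; an f1 origin, SV40 origin and poly(A) signal, and lac-derived remnants are also present.

The sequenced record is 7,084 nt, somewhat smaller than the listed backbone size, as expected if the hairpin replaced a longer stuffer fragment, though the record does not say so. The associated publication concerns replication-related vulnerabilities in basal-like breast cancer.
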