Addgene plasmid #160789: pLKO.1P POLA1_1
Purpose: Suppress POLA1
Depositing lab: Richard Possemato. Depositing organization: NYU Grossman School of Medicine. Publication: Hyperactive CDK2 Activity in Basal-like Breast Cancer Imposes a Genome Integrity Liability that Can Be Exploited by Targeting DNA Polymerase epsilon. Sviderskiy VO, Blumenberg L, Gorodetsky E, Karakousi TR, Hirsh N, Alvarez SW, Terzi EM, Kaparos E, Whiten GC, Ssebyala S, Tonzi P, Mir H, Neel BG, Huang TT, Adams S, Ruggles KV, Possemato R. Mol Cell. 2020 Oct 28. pii: S1097-2765(20)30723-1. doi: 10.1016/j.molcel.2020.10.016. PubMed 33152268.
Backbone
  Vector backbone: pLKO.1P
  Backbone manufacturer: The RNAi Consortium
  Backbone size w/o insert (bp): 7466
  Vector type: Lentiviral
  Selectable markers: Puromycin
Growth in bacteria
  Bacterial resistance: Ampicillin, 100 μg/mL
  Growth temperature: 37°C
  Growth strain: NEB Stable
  Copy number: High Copy
Gene/Insert
  Gene/Insert name: shPOLA1_1
  gRNA/shRNA sequence: GCTGGTGAGAAGTATAAATAT
  Species: H. sapiens (human)
  Cloning method: Restriction Enzyme; 5′ cloning site AgeI (unknown if destroyed); 3′ cloning site EcoRI (not destroyed)
  Sequencing primers: 5′ GCA TAT ACG ATA CAA GGC TGT TAG AG
Terms and licenses: Academic/Nonprofit Terms; Industry Terms: Not Available to Industry
How to cite: pLKO.1P POLA1_1 was a gift from Richard Possemato (Addgene plasmid # 160789 ; http://n2t.net/addgene:160789 ; RRID:Addgene_160789)
